>Addgene plasmid #223554 | pNHA10 | addgene full sequence | sequence record 447901 | Addgene NGS Result
GACGAAAGGGCCTCGTGATACGCCTATTTTTATAGGTTAATGTCATGATAATAATGGTTTCTTAGACGTC
AGGTGGCACTTTTCGGGGAAATGTGCGCGGAACCCCTATTTGTTTATTTTTCTAAATACATTCAAATATG
TATCCGCTCATGAGACAATAACCCTGATAAATGCTTCAATAATATTGAAAAAGGAAGAGTATGAGTATTC
AACATTTCCGTGTCGCCCTTATTCCCTTTTTTGCGGCATTTTGCCTTCCTGTTTTTGCTCACCCAGAAAC
GCTGGTGAAAGTAAAAGATGCTGAAGATCAGTTGGGTGCACGAGTGGGTTACATCGAACTGGATCTCAAC
AGCGGTAAGATCCTTGAGAGTTTTCGCCCCGAAGAACGTTTTCCAATGATGAGCACTTTTAAAGTTCTGC
TATGTGGCGCGGTATTATCCCGTATTGACGCCGGGCAAGAGCAACTCGGTCGCCGCATACACTATTCTCA
GAATGACTTGGTTGAGTACTCACCAGTCACAGAAAAGCATCTTACGGATGGCATGACAGTAAGAGAATTA
TGCAGTGCTGCCATAACCATGAGTGATAACACTGCGGCCAACTTACTTCTGACAACGATCGGAGGACCGA
AGGAGCTAACCGCTTTTTTGCACAACATGGGGGATCATGTAACTCGCCTTGATCGTTGGGAACCGGAGCT
GAATGAAGCCATACCAAACGACGAGCGTGACACCACGATGCCTGTAGCAATGGCAACAACGTTGCGCAAA
CTATTAACTGGCGAACTACTTACTCTAGCTTCCCGGCAACAATTAATAGACTGGATGGAGGCGGATAAAG
TTGCAGGACCACTTCTGCGCTCGGCCCTTCCGGCTGGCTGGTTTATTGCTGATAAATCTGGAGCCGGTGA
GCGTGGGTCTCGCGGTATCATTGCAGCACTGGGGCCAGATGGTAAGCCCTCCCGTATCGTAGTTATCTAC
ACGACGGGGAGTCAGGCAACTATGGATGAACGAAATAGACAGATCGCTGAGATAGGTGCCTCACTGATTA
AGCATTGGTAACTGTCAGACCAAGTTTACTCATATATACTTTAGATTGATTTAAAACTTCATTTTTAATT
TAAAAGGATCTAGGTGAAGATCCTTTTTGATAATCTCATGACCAAAATCCCTTAACGTGAGTTTTCGTTC
CACTGAGCGTCAGACCCCGTAGAAAAGATCAAAGGATCTTCTTGAGATCCTTTTTTTCTGCGCGTAATCT
GCTGCTTGCAAACAAAAAAACCACCGCTACCAGCGGTGGTTTGTTTGCCGGATCAAGAGCTACCAACTCT
TTTTCCGAAGGTAACTGGCTTCAGCAGAGCGCAGATACCAAATACTGTTCTTCTAGTGTAGCCGTAGTTA
GGCCACCACTTCAAGAACTCTGTAGCACCGCCTACATACCTCGCTCTGCTAATCCTGTTACCAGTGGCTG
CTGCCAGTGGCGATAAGTCGTGTCTTACCGGGTTGGACTCAAGACGATAGTTACCGGATAAGGCGCAGCG
GTCGGGCTGAACGGGGGGTTCGTGCACACAGCCCAGCTTGGAGCGAACGACCTACACCGAACTGAGATAC
CTACAGCGTGAGCTATGAGAAAGCGCCACGCTTCCCGAAGGGAGAAAGGCGGACAGGTATCCGGTAAGCG
GCAGGGTCGGAACAGGAGAGCGCACGAGGGAGCTTCCAGGGGGAAACGCCTGGTATCTTTATAGTCCTGT
CGGGTTTCGCCACCTCTGACTTGAGCGTCGATTTTTGTGATGCTCGTCAGGGGGGCGGAGCCTATGGAAA
AACGCCAGCAACGCGGCCTTTTTACGGTTCCTGGCCTTTTGCTGGCCTTTTGCTCACATGTTCTTTCCTG
CGTTATCCCCTGATTCTGTGGATAACCGTATTACCGCCTTTGAGTGAGCTGATACCGCTCGCCGCAGCCG
AACGACCGAGCGCAGCGAGTCAGTGAGCGAGGAAGCGGAAGAGCGCCCAATACGCAAACCGCCTCTCCCC
GCGCGTTGGCCGATTCATTAATGCAGCTGGCACGACAGGTTTCCCGACTGGAAAGCGGGCAGTGAGCGCA
ACGCAATTAATGTGAGTTAGCTCGATTTTTTCGCATATTTTTCTTGCAAAGTTGGGTTGAGCTGGCTAGA
TTAGCCAGCCAATCTTTTGTATGTCTGTGCGTACACAGGAAACAGCTATGACCATGTAACTAGCTAACTC
GAGTAACTAGCTAAGATTACGAATTCTAGGAGGTGCTAGCGCTATGAAAGACAATACTGTGCCTCTGAAG
CTGATCGCTCTCCTGGCTAATGGCGAGTTCCATAGTGGCGAACAGCTGGGAGAAACCCTGGGCATGTCCA
GGGCCGCTATCAACAAGCACATTCAGACTCTGCGCGACTGGGGCGTGGACGTGTTCACCGTGCCCGGAAA
GGGCTACTCTCTGCCCGAGCCTATCCCGCTGCTGAACGCTAAACAGATTCTGGGACAGCTGGACGGCGGG
AGCGTGGCAGTCCTGCCTGTGGTCGACTCCACCAATCAGTACCTGCTGGATCGAATCGGCGAGCTGAAGA
GTGGGGATGCTTGCATTGCAGAATATCAGCAGGCAGGGAGAGGAAGCAGAGGGAGGAAATGGTTCTCTCC
TTTTGGAGCTAACCTGTACCTGAGTATGTTTTGGCGCCTGAAGCGGGGACCAGCAGCAATCGGCCTGGGC
CCGGTCATCGGAATTGTCATGGCAGAAGCGCTGCGAAAGCTGGGAGCAGACAAGGTGCGAGTCAAATGGC
CCAATGACCTGTATCTGCAGGATAGAAAGCTGGCAGGCATCCTGGTGGAGCTGGCCGGAATAACAGGCGA
TGCTGCACAGATCGTCATTGGCGCCGGGATTAACGTGGCTATGAGGCGCGTGGAGGAAAGCGTGGTCAAT
CAGGGCTGGATCACACTGCAGGAAGCAGGGATTAACCTGGACAGGAATACTCTGGCCGCTACGCTGATCC
GAGAGCTGCGGGCAGCCCTGGAACTGTTCGAGCAGGAAGGCCTGGCTCCATATCTGCCACGGTGGGAGAA
GCTGGATAACTTCATCAATAGACCCGTGAAGCTGATCATTGGGGACAAAGAGATTTTCGGGATTAGCCGG
GGGATTGATAAACAGGGAGCCCTGCTGCTGGAACAGGACGGAGTTATCAAACCCTGGATGGGCGGAGAAA
TCAGTCTGCGGTCTGCCGAAAAGTCCGGAGAACAGAAGCTTATTAGCGAAGAGGATCTGTAACTAATCTA
GAGTCGACCTGCAGGCATGCAAGCTTGGCACTGGCCGTCGTTTTACAACGTCGTGACTGGGAAAACCCTG
GCGTTACCCAACTTAATCGCCTTGCAGCACATCCCCCTTTCGCCAGCTGGCGTAATAGCGAAGAGGCCCG
CACCGATCGCCCTTCCCAACAGTTGCGCAGCCTGAATGGCGAATGGCGCCTGATGCGGTATTTTCTCCTT
ACGCATCTGTGCGGTATTTCACACCGCATATGGTGCACTCTCAGTACAATCTGCTCTGATGCCGCATAGT
TAAGCCAGCCCCGACACCCGCCAACACCCGCTGACGCGCCCTGACGGGCTTGTCTGCTCCCGGCATCCGC
TTACAGACAAGCTGTGACCGTCTCCGGGAGCTGCATGTGTCAGAGGTTTTCACCGTCATCACCGAAACGC
GCGA
Features (pLannotate 1.2.2; 9 found; start..end, strand, type, name):
     96..200     +  promoter       AmpR promoter: bla
    201..1061    +  CDS            AmpR: β-lactamase; bla; confers resistance to ampicillin, carbenicillin, and related antibiotics
   1232..1820    +  rep_origin     ori: high-copy-number ColE1/pMB1/pBR322/pUC origin of replication
   2003..2095    +  CDS            lacI (fragment): lac repressor; lacI; The lac repressor binds to the lac operator to inhibit transcription in E. coli. This inhibition can be relieved by adding lactose or isopropyl-β-D-thiogalactopyranoside (IPTG).
   2284..3243    +  CDS            TurboID: mutant of the E. coli biotin ligase BioID engineered for improved catalytic efficiency (Branon et al., 2018)
   3287..3316    +  misc_feature   MCS (fragment): pUC18/19 multiple cloning site
   3319..3473    +  CDS            lacZα (fragment): LacZα fragment of β-galactosidase; lacZ fragment
   3479..3578    -  misc_feature   bom (fragment): basis of mobility region from pBR322
   3680..1       -  CDS            rop (fragment) (across the origin): Rop protein, which maintains plasmids at low copy number; rop
