[The description below was written by a language model from this plasmid's Addgene catalogue record and pLannotate feature annotations shown in this document.]
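Description:
pNHA10 is a small (about 3.7 kb) bacterial expression plasmid built on the pUC18-derived backbone pUC18.1rp and designed to express the promiscuous biotin ligase TurboID. It replicates through the high-copy ColE1/pUC-type origin and is selected with ampicillin through the β-lactamase gene driven by its native bla promoter. The annotation also picks up backbone remnants that are typical of pUC-family vectors: short fragments of lacI, the pUC18/19 multiple cloning site, lacZα, the pBR322 bom region and rop. All are partial and are not expected to contribute function.

The payload is a 960 bp synthetic TurboID coding sequence cloned between XhoI and XbaI sites, both of which are retained. TurboID is an engineered variant of the E. coli biotin ligase with improved catalytic efficiency, and it biotinylates proteins in its vicinity. According to the catalogue entry, expression is driven by the rpsM promoter, a ribosomal protein gene promoter, so no inducer should be needed. The entry also lists a C-terminal Myc epitope tag for immunodetection. Neither the promoter nor the tag is called out in the automated feature table, though there is unannotated sequence on both sides of the TurboID open reading frame where they could lie.

The stated purpose is simply TurboID expression. The associated publication uses TurboID proximity labelling to map the protein neighbourhood of the type III secretion system chaperone IpgC in Shigella flexneri. Because no bait protein is fused here, the plasmid would plausibly serve as the unfused TurboID control in that work, although the record does not state this role.
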