Addgene plasmid #223554: pNHA10
Purpose: TurboID expression
Depositing lab: François-Xavier Campbell-Valois. Depositing organization: University of Ottawa. Publication: The promiscuous biotin ligase TurboID reveals the proxisome of the T3SS chaperone IpgC in Shigella flexneri. Haidar-Ahmad N, Tomaro K, Lavallee-Adam M, Campbell-Valois F-X. mSphere. 2024 Nov 21;9(11):e0055324. doi: 10.1128/msphere.00553-24. Epub 2024 Oct 31. PubMed 39480076.
Backbone
  Vector backbone: pUC18.1rp
  Vector type: Bacterial Expression
Growth in bacteria
  Bacterial resistance: Ampicillin, 100 μg/mL
  Growth temperature: 37°C
  Growth strain: DH5alpha
  Copy number: High Copy
Gene/Insert
  Gene/Insert name: TurboID
  Species: Synthetic
  Insert size (bp): 960
  Promoter: rpsM
  Tag / fusion protein: Myc (C terminal on insert)
  Cloning method: Restriction Enzyme; 5′ cloning site XhoI (not destroyed); 3′ cloning site XbaI (not destroyed)
  Sequencing primers: 5′ caggaaacagctatgaccatg; 3′ tgtaaaacgacggccagt
Terms and licenses: Academic/Nonprofit Terms; Industry Terms
How to cite: pNHA10 was a gift from François-Xavier Campbell-Valois (Addgene plasmid # 223554 ; http://n2t.net/addgene:223554 ; RRID:Addgene_223554)
